>Addgene plasmid #119028 | pJKW1131 | addgene full sequence | sequence record 230501 | Addgene NGS Result
TGGCGAATGGG
[124 nt withheld, positions 12-135]
C
[91 nt withheld, positions 137-227]
A
[49 nt withheld, positions 229-277]
CCTTTGACGTTGGAGTCCACGTTCTTT
[37 nt withheld, positions 305-341]
ACCCTATCTCGGTCTATTCTTTTGATTTATAAGGGATTTTGCCGATTTCGGCCTATTGGTTAAAAAATGA
GCTGATTTAACAAAAATTTAACGCGAATTTTAACAAAATATTAACGCTTACAATTTAGGTGGCACTTTTC
GGGGAAATGTGCGCGGAACCCCTATTTGTTTATTTTTCTAAATACATTCAAATATGTATCCGCTCATGAA
TTAATTCTTAGAAAAACTCATCGAGCATCAAATGAAACTGCAATTTATTCATATCAGGATTATCAATACC
ATATTTTTGAAAAAGCCGTTTCTGTAATGAAGGAGAAAACTCACCGAGGCAGTTCCATAGGATGGCAAGA
TCCTGGTATCGGTCTGCGATTCCGACTCGTCCAACATCAATACAACCTATTAATTTCCCCTCGTCAAAAA
TAAGGTTATCAAGTGAGAAATCACCATGAGTGACGACTGAATCCGGTGAGAATGGCAAAAGTTTATGCAT
TTCTTTCCAGACTTGTTCAACAGGCCAGCCATTACGCTCGTCATCAAAATCACTCGCATCAACCAAACCG
TTATTCATTCGTGATTGCGCCTGAGCGAGACGAAATACGCGATCGCTGTTAAAAGGACAATTACAAACAG
GAATCGAATGCAACCGGCGCAGGAACACTGCCAGCGCATCAACAATATTTTCACCTGAATCAGGATATTC
TTCTAATACCTGGAATGCTGTTTTCCCGGGGATCGCAGTGGTGAGTAACCATGCATCATCAGGAGTACGG
ATAAAATGCTTGATGGTCGGAAGAGGCATAAATTCCGTCAGCCAGTTTAGTCTGACCATCTCATCTGTAA
CATCATTGGCAACGCTACCTTTGCCATGTTTCAGAAACAACTCTGGCGCATCGGGCTTCCCATACAATCG
ATAGATTGTCGCACCTGATTGCCCGACATTATCGCGAGCCCATTTATACCCATATAAATCAGCATCCATG
TTGGAATTTAATCGCGGCCTAGAGCAAGACGTTTCCCGTTGAATATGGCTCATAACACCCCTTGTATTAC
TGTTTATGTAAGCAGACAGTTTTATTGTTCATGACCAAAATCCCTTAACGTGAGTTTTCGTTCCACTGAG
CGTCAGACCCCGTAGAAAAGATCAAAGGATCTTCTTGAGATCCTTTTTTTCTGCGCGTAATCTGCTGCTT
GCAAACAAAAAAACCACCGCTACCAGCGGTGGTTTGTTTGCCGGATCAAGAGCTACCAACTCTTTTTCCG
AAGGTAACTGGCTTCAGCAGAGCGCAGATACCAAATACTGTCCTTCTAGTGTAGCCGTAGTTAGGCCACC
ACTTCAAGAACTCTGTAGCACCGCCTACATACCTCGCTCTGCTAATCCTGTTACCAGTGGCTGCTGCCAG
TGGCGATAAGTCGTGTCTTACCGGGTTGGACTCAAGACGATAGTTACCGGATAAGGCGCAGCGGTCGGGC
TGAACGGGGGGTTCGTGCACACAGCCCAGCTTGGAGCGAACGACCTACACCGAACTGAGATACCTACAGC
GTGAGCTATGAGAAAGCGCCACGCTTCCCGAAGGGAGAAAGGCGGACAGGTATCCGGTAAGCGGCAGGGT
CGGAACAGGAGAGCGCACGAGGGAGCTTCCAGGGGGAAACGCCTGGTATCTTTATAGTCCTGTCGGGTTT
CGCCACCTCTGACTTGAGCGTCGATTTTTGTGATGCTCGTCAGGGGGGCGGAGCCTATGGAAAAACGCCA
GCAACGCGGCCTTTTTACGGTTCCTGGCCTTTTGCTGGCCTTTTGCTCACATGTTCTTTCCTGCGTTATC
CCCTGATTCTGTGGATAACCGTATTACCGCCTTTGAGTGAGCTGATACCGCTCGCCGCAGCCGAACGACC
GAGCGCAGCGAGTCAGTGAGCGAGGAAGCGGAAGAGCGCCTGATGCGGTATTTTCTCCTTACGCATCTGT
GCGGTATTTCACACCGCAATGGTGCACTCTCAGTACAATCTGCTCTGATGCCGCATAGTTAAGCCAGTAT
ACACTCCGCTATCGCTACGTGACTGGGTCATGGCTGCGCCCCGACACCCGCCAACACCCGCTGACGCGCC
CTGACGGGCTTGTCTGCTCCCGGCATCCGCTTACAGACAAGCTGTGACCGTCTCCGGGAGCTGCATGTGT
CAGAGGTTTTCACCGTCATCACCGAAACGCGCGAGGCAGCTGCGGTAAAGCTCATCAGCGTGGTCGTGAA
GCGATTCACAGATGTCTGCCTGTTCATCCGCGTCCAGCTCGTTGAGTTTCTCCAGAAGCGTTAATGTCTG
GCTTCTGATAAAGCGGGCCATGTTAAGGGCGGTTTTTTCCTGTTTGGTCACTGATGCCTCCGTGTAAGGG
GGATTTCTGTTCATGGGGGTAATGATACCGATGAAACGAGAGAGGATGCTCACGATACGGGTTACTGATG
ATGAACATGCCCGGTTACTGGAACGTTGTGAGGGTAAACAACTGGCGGTATGGATGCGGCGGGACCAGAG
AAAAATCACTCAGGGTCAATGCCAGCGCTTCGTTAATACAGATGTAGGTGTTCCACAGGGTAGCCAGCAG
CATCCTGCGATGCAGATCCGGAACATAATGGTGCAGGGCGCTGACTTCCGCGTTTCCAGACTTTACGAAA
CACGGAAACCGAAGACCATTCATGTTGTTGCTCAGGTCGCAGACGTTTTGCAGCAGCAGTCGCTTCACGT
TCGCTCGCGTATCGGTGATTCATTCTGCTAACCAGTAAGGCAACCCCGCCAGCCTAGCCGGGTCCTCAAC
GACAGGAGCACGATCATGCGCACCCGTGGGGCCGCCATGCCGGCGATAATGGCCTGCTTCTCGCCGAAAC
GTTTGGTGGCGGGACCAGTGACGAAGGCTTGAGCGAGGGCGTGCAAGATTCCGAATACCGCAAGCGACAG
GCCGATCATCGTCGCGCTCCAGCGAAAGCGGTCCTCGCCGAAAATGACCCAGAGCGCTGCCGGCACCTGT
CCTACGAGTTGCATGATAAAGAAGACAGTCATAAGTGCGGCGACGATAGTCATGCCCCGCGCCCACCGGA
AGGAGCTGACTGGGTTGAAGGCTCTCAAGGGCATCGGTCGAGATCCCGGTGCCTAATGAGTGAGCTAACT
TACATTAATTGCGTTGCGCTCACTGCCCGCTTTCCAGTCGGGAAACCTGTCGTGCCAGCTGCATTAATGA
ATCGGCCAACGCGCGGGGAGAGGCGGTTTGCGTATTGGGCGCCAGGGTGGTTTTTCTTTTCACCAGTGAG
ACGGGCAACAGCTGATTGCCCTTCACCGCCTGGCCCTGAGAGAGTTGCAGCAAGCGGTCCACGCTGGTTT
GCCCCAGCAGGCGAAAATCCTGTTTGATGGTGGTTAACGGCGGGATATAACATGAGCTGTCTTCGGTATC
GTCGTATCCCACTACCGAGATATCCGCACCAACGCGCAGCCCGGACTCGGTAATGGCGCGCATTGCGCCC
AGCGCCATCTGATCGTTGGCAACCAGCATCGCAGTGGGAACGATGCCCTCATTCAGCATTTGCATGGTTT
GTTGAAAACCGGACATGGCACTCCAGTCGCCTTCCCGTTCCGCTATCGGCTGAATTTGATTGCGAGTGAG
ATATTTATGCCAGCCAGCCAGACGCAGACGCGCCGAGACAGAACTTAATGGGCCCGCTAACAGCGCGATT
TGCTGGTGACCCAATGCGACCAGATGCTCCACGCCCAGTCGCGTACCGTCTTCATGGGAGAAAATAATAC
TGTTGATGGGTGTCTGGTCAGAGACATCAAGAAATAACGCCGGAACATTAGTGCAGGCAGCTTCCACAGC
AATGGCATCCTGGTCATCCAGCGGATAGTTAATGATCAGCCCACTGACGCGTTGCGCGAGAAGATTGTGC
ACCGCCGCTTTACAGGCTTCGACGCCGCTTCGTTCTACCATCGACACCACCACGCTGGCACCCAGTTGAT
CGGCGCGAGATTTAATCGCCGCGACAATTTGCGACGGCGCGTGCAGGGCCAGACTGGAGGTGGCAACGCC
AATCAGCAACGACTGTTTGCCCGCCAGTTGTTGTGCCACGCGGTTGGGAATGTAATTCAGCTCCGCCATC
GCCGCTTCCACTTTTTCCCGCGTTTTCGCAGAAACGTGGCTGGCCTGGTTCACCACGCGGGAAACGGTCT
GATAAGAGACACCGGCATACTCTGCGACATCGTATAACGTTACTGGTTTCACATTCACCACCCTGAATTG
ACTCTCTTCCGGGCGCTATCATGCCATACCGCGAAAGGTTTTGCGCCATTCGATGGTGTCCGGGATCTCG
ACGCTCTCCCTTATGCGACTCCTGCATTAGGAAGCAGCCCAGTAGTAGGTTGAGGCCGTTGAGCACCGCC
GCCGCAAGGAATGGTGCATGCAAGGAGATGGCGCCCAACAGTCCCCCGGCCACGGGGCCTGCCACCATAC
CCACGCCGAAACAAGCGCTCATGAGCCCGAAGTGGCGAGCCCGATCTTCCCCATCGGTGATGTCGGCGAT
ATAGGCGCCAGCAACCGCACCTGTGGCGCCGGTGATGCCGGCCACGATGCGTCCGGCGTAGAGGATCGAG
ATCTCGATCCCGCGAAATTAATACGACTCACTATAGGGGAATTGTGAGCGGATAACAATTCCCCTCTAGA
AATAATTTTGTTTAACTTTAAGAAGGAGATATACCATGAAACACCACCACCACCACCACCACCACGGTGG
TGAAAACTTGTACTTCCAGGCCCATGGCATGGAGACTGAGAGGAAGTCCAGGATCTGTGTCACCGGGGCA
GGAGGCTTTGTAGCCTCTTGGGTCGTCAAGCTTTTCCTCTCCAAAGGTTATCTTGTCCATGGCACTGTCA
GAGACCTCGGAGAAGAGAAGACTGCCCATTTGAGGAAGTTGGAGGGTGCGTACCATAATCTGCAGCTGTT
CAAGGCTGACTTGTTGGATTATGAGTCCTTGCTCGGGGCCATTACTGGCTGCGATGGAGTTCTCCATGTT
GCAACTCCTGTTCCTTCGAGTAAAACTGCTTATTCCGGAACTGAGTTGGTCAAGACTGCTGTGAATGGAA
CTCTGAATGTGCTCAGGGCATGTACAGAGGCAAAAGTGAAAAAGGTCATCTATGTTTCATCTACTGCCGC
TGTTTTGGTGAATCCTAATTTACCCAAGGATAAAATCCCGGACGAAGATTGTTGGACAGACGAAGAGTAC
TGCAGGACAACTCCGTTCTTCCTGAATTGGTATTGCATCGCCAAAACAGCAGCCGAAAAGAATGCCTTGG
AATATGGAGATAAAGAAGGGATCAACGTTATATCTATTTGCCCTTCATACATCTTTGGACCTATGCTTCA
ACCGACAATTAATTCAAGCAACTTGGAATTGTTGAGGCTAATGAAAGGAGATGACGAAAGCATAGAAAAC
AAATTTCTGCTGATGGTGGATGTGCGAGATGTTGCTGAAGCAATTTTACTATTATATGAGAAGCAAGAAA
CATCAGGGAGATACATTTCTTCGCCGCATGGTATGCGACAAAGCAACTTGGTTGAGAAGCTGGAGAGCCT
GCAGCCGGGCTACAATTATCATAAGAACTTTGTGGATATTAAACCTAGTTGGACAATGATCAGCTCAGAA
AAGCTCAAGAAACTTGGTTGGAAACCTAGACCACTTGAGGACACTATTTCTGAAACAGTGCTGTGTTTTG
AAGAGCATGGTTTGCTGGAAAATGAATAGCCATGGCGGATCCGAATTCGAGCTCCGTCGACAAGCTTGCG
GCCGCACTCGAGCACCACCACCACCACCACTGAGATCCGGCTGCTAACAAAGCCCGAAAGGAAGCTGAGT
TGGCTGCTGCCACCGCTGAGCAATAACTAGCATAACCCCTTGGGGCCTCTAAACGGGTCTTGAGGGGTTT
TTTGCTGAAAGGAGGAACTATATCCGGAT
Features (pLannotate 1.2.2; 19 found; start..end, strand, type, name):
     12..440     +  rep_origin     f1 ori (sequence partly withheld): f1 bacteriophage origin of replication; arrow indicates direction of (+) strand synthesis
    493..550     +  promoter       AmpR promoter (fragment): bla
    559..1374    -  CDS            KanR: aminoglycoside phosphotransferase; aph(3')-Ia; confers resistance to kanamycin in bacteria or G418 (Geneticin®) in eukaryotes
   1496..2084    +  rep_origin     ori: high-copy-number ColE1/pMB1/pBR322/pUC origin of replication
   2270..2409    -  misc_feature   bom: basis of mobility region from pBR322
   2511..2702    -  CDS            rop: Rop protein, which maintains plasmids at low copy number; rop
   2719..3099    +  CDS            YPB1_ECOLX: Protein predicted: Swiss-Prot protein existence level 4. From Escherichia coli.
   3171..3462    -  CDS            TcR (fragment): tetracycline efflux protein; tet; confers resistance to tetracycline
   3477..3498    -  protein_bind   CAP binding site: CAP binding activates transcription in the presence of cAMP. E. coli catabolite activator protein
   3511..4593    -  CDS            lacI: lac repressor; lacI; The lac repressor binds to the lac operator to inhibit transcription in E. coli. This inhibition can be relieved by adding lactose or isopropyl-β-D-thiogalactopyranoside (IPTG).
   4594..4671    -  promoter       lacI promoter: lacI
   4679..4958    -  CDS            TcR (fragment): tetracycline efflux protein; tet; confers resistance to tetracycline
   4980..4998    +  promoter       T7 promoter: promoter for bacteriophage T7 RNA polymerase
   4999..5023    +  protein_bind   lac operator: The lac repressor binds to the lac operator to inhibit transcription in E. coli. This inhibition can be relieved by adding lactose or isopropyl-β-D-thiogalactopyranoside (IPTG). lac repressor encoded by lacI
   5038..5060    +  RBS            RBS: efficient ribosome binding site from bacteriophage T7 gene 10 (Olins and Rangwala, 1989)
   5073..5096    +  CDS            9xHis (fragment): 9xHis affinity tag
   6164..6181    +  CDS            9xHis (fragment): 9xHis affinity tag
   6191..6240    +  CDS            SET1 (fragment): solubility-enhancement tag derived from T7 phage gene 10B
   6248..6295    +  terminator     T7 terminator: transcription terminator for bacteriophage T7 RNA polymerase
