[The description below was written by a language model from this plasmid's Addgene catalogue record and pLannotate feature annotations shown in this document.]
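Description:
pJKW1131 is a bacterial expression plasmid for producing PmKLR1, a gene from kava (Piper methysticum), in E. coli. It is built on the pHis8-4 backbone, which the feature table shows to have a pET-style architecture. The roughly 6.3 kb plasmid is maintained through a ColE1/pMB1-type origin and selected with kanamycin via an aminoglycoside phosphotransferase gene. The catalogue lists it as high copy, although the annotation also detects the pBR322-derived bom site and the rop gene, which normally moderates copy number. An f1 phage origin is present as well. Short tetracycline-resistance fragments and a predicted E. coli open reading frame appear to be non-functional backbone remnants.

The 981 bp PmKLR1 coding sequence was inserted by Gibson cloning downstream of a T7 promoter that is immediately followed by a lac operator and the T7 gene 10 ribosome binding site. A backbone-encoded lacI gene with its own promoter supplies the repressor. Transcription therefore depends on T7 RNA polymerase supplied by the host and stays repressed until it is induced with IPTG or lactose, and it ends at a T7 terminator. The backbone supplies an N-terminal 8xHis tag, seen as a His-tag annotation just after the ribosome binding site, which allows purification by immobilised metal affinity chromatography. A second short His-tag match and a small fragment resembling a T7 gene 10-derived solubility tag lie downstream of the insert. The record does not say whether these are translated, and they may simply be untranslated backbone sequence beyond the stop codon. The plasmid comes from work on kavalactone biosynthesis in kava, which suggests use in making recombinant PmKLR1, although the record does not describe the enzyme's activity.
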