Addgene plasmid #119028: pJKW1131
Purpose: E.coli expression plasmid for PmKLR1
Depositing lab: Jing-Ke Weng. Depositing organization: Whitehead Institute for Biomedical Research. Publication: The biosynthetic origin of psychoactive kavalactones in kava. Pluskal T, Torrens-Spence MP, Fallon TR, De Abreu A, Shi CH, Weng JK. Nat Plants. 2019 Jul 22. pii: 10.1038/s41477-019-0474-0. doi: 10.1038/s41477-019-0474-0. PubMed 31332312.
Backbone
  Vector backbone: pHis8-4
  Backbone size w/o insert (bp): 5336
  Total vector size (bp): 6324
  Vector type: Bacterial Expression
Growth in bacteria
  Bacterial resistance: Kanamycin, 50 μg/mL
  Growth temperature: 37°C
  Growth strain: DH5alpha
  Copy number: High Copy
Gene/Insert
  Gene/Insert name: PmKLR1
  Species: Piper methysticum
  Insert size (bp): 981
  GenBank ID: MK058498
  Promoter: T7
  Tag / fusion protein: 8xHis (N terminal on backbone)
  Cloning method: Gibson Cloning
  Sequencing primers: 5′ TAATACGACTCACTATAGGG; 3′ GCTAGTTATTGCTCAGCGG
Terms and licenses: Academic/Nonprofit Terms; Industry Terms: Not Available to Industry
How to cite: pJKW1131 was a gift from Jing-Ke Weng (Addgene plasmid # 119028 ; http://n2t.net/addgene:119028 ; RRID:Addgene_119028)
